>Addgene plasmid #42129 | pQC_HA-p115 delta C76 #90#410 | addgene partial sequence | sequence record 57493 | LNCX 5'-AGCTCGTTTAGTGAACCGTCAGATC-3'
TTTTGACCTCCATAGAAGACACCGGGACCGATCCAGCCTCCGCGGCCGGGAACGGTGCATTGGAACGGAC
CTGCAGGAATTGATCCGCGGCCGCACCGGTAGGCCTCGTACGCTTAATTAACGGATCCGGAATTCGCCCT
TGCCATGGCCTACCCATACGACGTCCCAGACTACGCTAATTTCCTCCGCGGGGTTATGGGGGGTCAGAGT
GCCGGACCCCAGCACACAGAAGCCGAGACGATTCAAAAGCTTTGTGACAGAGTAGCTTCATCTACTTTAT
TGGATGACCGAAGAAATGCTGTGCGAGCTCTCAAATCATTATCTAAGAAATATCGCTTGGAAGTGGGTAT
TCAAGCTATGGAACATCTTATCCATGTTTTACAAACAGATCGTTCGGATTCTGAAATAATAGGTTATGCT
TTGGACACATTGTATAATATAATATCTAATGATGAAGAGGAAGAAGTAGAAGAAAACTCCACAAGGCAGA
GTGAGGATTTGGGAAGCCAGTTTACAGAAATTTTCATTAAGCAGCAAGAAAATGTCACTCTTCTCTTATC
TTTATTGGAGGAGTTTGATTTCCATGTCCGCTGGCCTGGCGTGAAGCTTCTTACTTCTCTTTTAAAACAA
CTAGGGCCTCAGGTTCAGCAAATTATTTTAGTCAGTCCCATGGGTGTTTCAAGATTGATGGACTTATTAG
CAGATTCCAGGGAAGTTATACGTAATGATGGCGTCTTACTACTGCAGGCACTAACAAGAAGCAATGGAGC
AATCCAGAAAATTGTTGCTTTTGAAAATGCTTTTGAGAGACTACTGGACATTATTACAGAGGAGGGAAAC
AGTGATGGAGGTATAGTCGTAGAAGATTGTCTGATTCTGCTCCAAAACTTGTTAAAAAACAACAACTC
