>Addgene plasmid #42129 | pQC_HA-p115 delta C76 #90#410 | addgene partial sequence | sequence record 58157 | Neo-R 5'-GCCCAGTCATAGCCGAATAG-3'
CGGAGAACTGCGTGCAATCCATCTTGTTCAGCCATGGTTGTGGCAAGCTTATCATCGTGTTTTTCAAAGG
AAAACCACGTCCCCGTGGTTCGGGGGGCCTAGACGTTTTTTTAACCTCGACTAAACACATGTAAAGCATG
TGCACCGAGGCCCCAGATCAGATCCCATACAATGGGGTACCTTCTGGGCATCCTTCAGCCCCTTGTTGAA
TACGCTTGAGGAGAGCCATTTGACTCTTTCCACAACTATCCAACTCACAACGTGGCACTGGGGTTGTGCC
GCCTTTGCAGGTGTATCTTATACACGTGGCTTTTGGCCGCAGAGGCACCTGTCGCCAGGTGGGGGGTTCC
GCTGCCTGCAAAGGGTCGCTACAGACGTTGTTTGTCTTCAAGAAGCTTCCAGAGGAACTGCTTCCTTCAC
GACATTCAACAGACCTTGCATTCCTTTGGCGAGAGGGGAAAGACCCCTAGGAATGCTCGTCAAGAAGACA
GGGCCAGGTTTCCGGGCCCTCACATTGCCAAAAGACGGCAATATGGTGGAAAATAACATATAGACAAACG
CACACCGGCCTTATTCCAAGCGGCTTCGGCCAGTAACGTTAGGGGGGGGGGA
