[The description below was written by a language model from this plasmid's Addgene catalogue record.]
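Description:
pQC_HA-p115 delta C76 is a retroviral mammalian expression plasmid built on the pQCXIN backbone (about 7.2 kb without insert). It is propagated in E. coli as a high-copy plasmid under ampicillin selection, and it carries a neomycin resistance marker so that transduced or transfected mammalian cells can be selected with G418. The record gives no feature table, so the promoter and other regulatory elements are not explicitly stated. As generally known for the pQCXIN family, these are self-inactivating retroviral vectors in which an internal CMV promoter drives a bicistronic transcript, with the gene of interest followed by an IRES and the neomycin resistance gene. This arrangement links drug resistance to insert expression. Producing virus would require packaging functions supplied in trans.

The insert, roughly 2.2 kb, encodes bovine p115 lacking its C-terminal 76 amino acids, with an HA epitope tag fused at the N terminus for detection by immunoblotting or immunofluorescence. p115 is known as a Golgi-associated vesicle tethering factor. The truncation therefore yields a protein missing its extreme C-terminal region, although the record does not say which functional domain the deletion is meant to remove.

The associated publication concerns detecting in situ cleaved p115 with cut-specific antibodies, within a rapid protein inactivation system based on tobacco etch virus protease cleavage. This suggests the truncated construct may serve as a mimic of, or reference for, a cleaved p115 fragment, but the record does not state its exact role. More generally, it is suited to stable expression of HA-tagged, C-terminally truncated p115 in mammalian cells.
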