Addgene plasmid #42129: pQC_HA-p115 delta C76 #90#410
Depositing lab: Ayano Satoh. Depositing organization: Okayama University. Publication: Detection of in situ cleaved p115 with the cut specific antibodies in rapid protein inactivation system by tobacco etch viral protease cleavage. Koreishi M, Honjo Y, Satoh A. Antibody Technology Journal. 2011;1:5-11 10.2147/ANTI.S22825.
Backbone
  Vector backbone: pQCXIN
  Backbone manufacturer: Clontech
  Backbone size w/o insert (bp): 7200
  Vector type: Mammalian Expression, Retroviral
  Selectable markers: Neomycin (select with G418)
Growth in bacteria
  Bacterial resistance: Ampicillin, 100 μg/mL
  Growth temperature: 37°C
  Growth strain: XL1 Blue
  Copy number: High Copy
Gene/Insert
  Gene/Insert name: p115
  Species: B. taurus (bovine)
  Insert size (bp): 2200
  Mutation: deleted C-terminal 76 aa
  Tag / fusion protein: HA (N terminal on insert)
Terms and licenses: Academic/Nonprofit Terms; Industry Terms: Not Available to Industry
How to cite: pQC_HA-p115 delta C76 #90#410 was a gift from Ayano Satoh (Addgene plasmid # 42129 ; http://n2t.net/addgene:42129 ; RRID:Addgene_42129)
